Addgene plasmid #202342: 50.a_pSTC0-zeo
Purpose: Design 50.a in modified pSTC0 vector in which kan resistance cassette is replaced with zeo resistance cassette
Depositing lab: Nicholas Gauthier. Depositing organization: Dana-Farber Cancer Institute. Publication: Simultaneous enhancement of multiple functional properties using evolution-informed protein design. Fram B, Su Y, Truebridge I, Riesselman AJ, Ingraham JB, Passera A, Napier E, Thadani NN, Lim S, Roberts K, Kaur G, Stiffler MA, Marks DS, Bahl CD, Khan AR, Sander C, Gauthier NP. Nat Commun. 2024 Jun 20;15(1):5141. doi: 10.1038/s41467-024-49119-x. PubMed 38902262.
Backbone
  Vector backbone: pSTC0-zeo
Growth in bacteria
  Bacterial resistance: Bleocin (Zeocin), 50 μg/mL
  Growth temperature: 37°C
  Growth strain: DH5alpha
  Copy number: Unknown
Gene/Insert
  Gene/Insert name: 50.a
  Species: Synthetic
Terms and licenses: Academic/Nonprofit Terms; Industry Terms: Not Available to Industry
Depositor comments: Please visit https://doi.org/10.1101/2023.05.09.539914 for bioRxiv preprint.
How to cite: 50.a_pSTC0-zeo was a gift from Nicholas Gauthier (Addgene plasmid # 202342 ; http://n2t.net/addgene:202342 ; RRID:Addgene_202342)
