[The description below was written by a language model from this plasmid's Addgene catalogue record and pLannotate feature annotations shown in this document.]
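Description:
50.a_pSTC0-zeo is a small (about 3.6 kb) bacterial plasmid carrying a synthetic, computationally designed gene called "50.a". The backbone is a modified version of pSTC0 in which the original kanamycin resistance cassette has been replaced with a Zeocin resistance cassette. It replicates in E. coli from a high-copy ColE1/pUC-type origin, although the catalogue lists the copy number as unknown. Selection uses the Sh ble gene (BleoR), whose product binds bleomycin-family antibiotics.

The record does not spell out what 50.a encodes, but the feature table suggests an answer. Directly downstream of an AmpR (bla) promoter, automated annotation places an 858-nt open reading frame matched to TEM-type beta-lactamase. Zeocin is the only listed selection, and the associated study concerns evolution-informed protein design. This bla-like ORF is therefore most plausibly the designed 50.a variant itself, expressed from the native bla promoter, rather than a conventional ampicillin marker. That reading is an inference and is not stated in the record. Swapping in a resistance marker unrelated to beta-lactams would allow the plasmid to be maintained independently of the activity of the designed enzyme.

On the opposite strand, separated from this cassette by a putative bacterial terminator, is a coding sequence annotated as the fluorescent protein hfriFP, with no promoter annotated for it. It is followed by the rrnB T1, T7Te and his operon terminators and a BioBrick suffix. These are probably inherited from the pSTC0 scaffold, where they insulate neighbouring transcription units. The plasmid appears intended for expressing and functionally testing the designed protein in E. coli.
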