Features (pLannotate 1.2.2; 10 found; start..end, strand, type, name):
    612..986     -  CDS            BleoR: antibiotic-binding protein; Sh ble from Streptoalloteichus hindustanus; confers resistance to bleomycin, phleomycin, and Zeocin™
   1144..2001    -  CDS            bla: BLAT_ECOLX - Experimental evidence at protein level: Swiss-Prot protein existence level 1. TEM-type are the most prevalent beta-lactamases in enterobacteria; they hydrolyze the beta-lactam bond in susceptible beta-lactam antibiotics, thus conferring resistance to penicillins and cephalosporins. TEM-3 and TEM-4 are capable of hydrolyzing cefotaxime and ceftazidime. TEM-5 is capable of hydrolyzing ceftazidime. TEM-6 is capable of hydrolyzing ceftazidime and aztreonam. TEM-8/CAZ-2, TEM- 16/CAZ-7 and TEM-24/CAZ-6 are markedly active against ceftazidime. IRT- 4 shows resistance to beta-lactamase in
   2002..2106    -  promoter       AmpR promoter: bla
   2196..2239    -  terminator     bacterial terminator: putative bacterial transcription terminator
   2263..2973    +  CDS            hfriFP: hfriFP is a fluorescent protein published in 2013, derived from Herbaspirillum frisingense.
   2996..3067    +  terminator     rrnB T1 terminator: transcription terminator T1 from the E. coli rrnB gene
   3083..3110    +  terminator     T7Te terminator: phage T7 early transcription terminator
   3117..3137    +  misc_feature   BioBrick suffix: universal suffix for all parts
   3138..3195    +  terminator     his operon terminator: This putative transcriptin terminator from the E. coli his operon has a 2-bp deletion introduced during synthesis. Its efficiency has not been determined.
   3390..379     -  rep_origin     ori (across the origin): high-copy-number ColE1/pMB1/pBR322/pUC origin of replication
>Addgene plasmid #202342 | 50.a_pSTC0-zeo | addgene full sequence | sequence record 405960 | Addgene NGS Result
GTATCTCAGTTCGGTGTAGGTCGTTCGCTCCAAGCTGGGCTGTGTGCACGAACCCCCCGTTCAGCCCGAC
CGCTGCGCCTTATCCGGTAACTATCGTCTTGAGTCCAACCCGGTAAGACACGACTTATCGCCACTGGCAG
CAGCCACTGGTAACAGGATTAGCAGAGCGAGGTATGTAGGCGGTGCTACAGAGTTCTTGAAGTGGTGGCC
TAACTACGGCTACACTAGAAGAACAGTATTTGGTATCTGCGCTCTGCTGAAGCCAGTTACCTTCGGAAAA
AGAGTTGGTAGCTCTTGATCCGGCAAACAAACCACCGCTGGTAGCGGTGGTTTTTTTGTTTGCAAGCAGC
AGATTACGCGCAGAAAAAAAGGATCTCAAGAAGATCCTTTGATCTTTTCTACGGGGTCTGACGCTCAGTG
GAACGAAAACTCACGTTAAGGGATTTTGGTCATGAGATTATCAAAAAGGATCTTCACCTAGATCCTTTTA
AATTAAAAATGAAGTTTTAAATCAATCTAAAGTATATATGAGTAAACTTGGTCTGACAGCTCGAGTCCCG
TCAAGTCAGCGTAATGCTCTGCCAGTGTTACAACCAATTAACCAATTCTGATCAGTCCTGCTCCTCGGCC
ACGAAGTGCACGCAGTTGCCGGCCGGGTCGCGCAGGGCGAACTCCCGCCCCCACGGCTGCTCGCCGATCT
CGGTCATGGCCGGCCCGGAGGCGTCCCGGAAGTTCGTGGACACGACCTCCGACCACTCGGCGTACAGCTC
GTCCAGGCCGCGCACCCACACCCAGGCCAGGGTGTTGTCCGGCACCACCTGGTCCTGGACCGCGCTGATG
AACAGGGTCACGTCGTCCCGGACCACACCGGCGAAGTCGTCCTCCACGAAGTCCCGGGAGAACCCGAGCC
GGTCGGTCCAGAACTCGACCGCTCCGGCGACGTCGCGCGCGGTGAGCACCGGAACGGCACTGGTCAACTT
GGCCATAACACCCCTTGTATTACTGTTTATGTAAGCAGACAGTTTTATTGTTCATGATGATATATTTTTA
TCTTGTGCAATGTAACATCAGAGATTTTGAGACACAACGTGGCTTTGTTGAATAAATCGAACTTTTGCTG
AGTTGAAGGATCAGCTCGAGTTACCAATGCTTAACCAGAGCGGTTGCAGTACGAGCCACTAAAGCATTGT
CGCTCGGTAAAGCCGGATCAGTGCGCGTCGTCAACACGCTTATTAAAAGAGGTCTTCCGTCATCAGTCCA
AACAACTGCTGCGATACCGCGAGTCCCACGGCCACCGGCTCCAGAACGATCAGCAATGGTCCAGCCGTCC
GGAAGGCCCGAGCGAAAAAGTGGTCCGCTAACTGCATTCGCAGCCATCCAGTCAGTTAAGCGAGCCCGGT
CCGGGGGAGTAAGAGCACGGCCAGTTAATAGTGCCTCCAACGTAGCGGTTAATGCACGAGGGGTCGTGGT
GTCACGACGGTCGTCTGGAGTGGCTTCATTCAGGTCTGTTTCCCAACGATCAAGGCGAGTAGTGCGATCC
CCTAAGTCTCTCAAAAAACGGGTTAGGCCAGCCGGTCCTCCGATTTGACGCAGGACCACGTTGCCAGCAG
TGTTATCACTACGGGTCAAGGCAGCCTCAGCAGCCTGTCTCAAGCTTAAGCCGGTTCCGACGCGCTCTTC
TGTTATTGGTGAGTTCTCAACTACCTCGCTTGCCTCCCATCTGACGACAGCGTCGAGGTCAGCGTCCCCG
GCGTCGGCGTCCCGTAACAACGCACCACAAGCCAGAACTTTAAAAGTGCTTGCTAATGGAAAACGATCAT
CGGGGCGATAACTCTCAAGGGTAGCACCCGTACGGAGATCACGAACATGTACACCCACTCGTGCGCTGTA
CTGCTGTTCCACATCACGTACTGCCACCAGCGTTTCTGGGTGAGCAAAAACAGGAAGGCAAAATGCCGCA
AAAAAGGGAATAAGGGCGACACGAAAATGTTGAATACTCATACTCTTCCTTTTTCAATATTATTGAAGCA
TTTATCAGGGTTATTGTCTCATGAGCGGATACATATTTGAATGTATTTAGAAAAATAAACAAATAGGGGT
TCCGCGCACATTTCCCCGAAAAGTGCCACCTGACGTCTAAGAAACCATTATTATCATGACATTAACCTAT
AAAAATAGGCGTATCACGAGGCAGAATTTCAGATAAAAAAAATCCTTAGCTTTCGCTAAGGATGATTTCT
GGAATTCGCGGCCGCTGCTAGCCGTAAAGGAGAAGAACTTTTCACTGGAGTTGTCCCAATTCTTGTTGAA
TTAGATGGTGATGTTAATGGGCACAAATTTTCTGTCAGTGGAGAGGGTGAAGGTGATGCAACATACGGAA
AACTTACCCTTAAATTTATTTGCACTACTGGAAAACTACCTGTTCCATGGCCAACACTTGTCACTACTTT
CGGTTATGGTGTTCAATGCTTTGCGAGATACCCAGATCATATGAAACAGCATGACTTTTTCAAGAGTGCC
ATGCCCGAAGGTTATGTACAGGAAAGAACTATATTTTTCAAAGATGACGGGAACTACAAGACACGTGCTG
AAGTCAAGTTTGAAGGTGATACCCTTGTTAATAGAATCGAGTTAAAAGGTATTGATTTTAAAGAAGATGG
AAACATTCTTGGACACAAATTGGAATACAACTATAACTCACACAATGTATACATCATGGCAGACAAACAA
AAGAATGGAATCAAAGTTAACTTCAAAATTAGACACAACATTGAAGATGGAAGCGTTCAACTAGCAGACC
ATTATCAACAAAATACTCCAATTGGCGATGGCCCTGTCCTTTTACCAGACAACCATTACCTGTCCACACA
ATCTGCCCTTTCGAAAGATCCCAACGAAAAGAGAGACCACATGGTCCTTCTTGAGTTTGTAACAGCTGCT
GGGATTACACATGGCATGGATGAACTATACAAATAATAATACTAGAGCCAGGCATCAAATAAAACGAAAG
GCTCAGTCGAAAGACTGGGCCTTTCGTTTTATCTGTTGTTTGTCGGTGAACGCTCTCTACTAGAGTCACA
CTGGCTCACCTTCGGGTGGGCCTTTCTGCGTTTATATACTAGTAGCGGCCGCTGCAGTCCGGCAAAAAAG
GGCAAGGTGTCACCACCCTGCCCTTTTTCTTTAAAACCGAAAAGATTACTTCGCGTTATGCAGGCTTCCT
CGCTCACTGACTCGCTGCGCTCGGTCGTTCGGCTGCGGCGAGCGGTATCAGCTCACTCAAAGGCGGTAAT
ACGGTTATCCACAGAATCAGGGGATAACGCAGGAAAGAACATGTGAGCAAAAGGCCAGCAAAAGGCCAGG
AACCGTAAAAAGGCCGCGTTGCTGGCGTTTTTCCACAGGCTCCGCCCCCCTGACGAGCATCACAAAAATC
GACGCTCAAGTCAGAGGTGGCGAAACCCGACAGGACTATAAAGATACCAGGCGTTTCCCCCTGGAAGCTC
CCTCGTGCGCTCTCCTGTTCCGACCCTGCCGCTTACCGGATACCTGTCCGCCTTTCTCCCTTCGGGAAGC
GTGGCGCTTTCTCATAGCTCACGCTGTAG
